>Addgene plasmid #60724 | pTSara-Q758C | depositor full sequence | sequence record 97710 | pTSara-Q758C sequence 7682 bps
ATCGATGCATAATGTGCCTGTCAAATGGACGAAGCAGGGATTCTGCAAACCCTATGCTACTCCGTCAAGC
CGTCAATTGTCTGATTCGTTACCAACAGACATTGCCGTCACTGCGTCTTTTACTGGCTCTTCTCGCTAAC
CAAACCGGTAACCCCGCTTATTAAAAGCATTCTGTAACAAAGCGGGACCAAAGCCATGACAAAAACGCGT
AATTTCAACACGAGCCAAAATAATAAAAAAGCCGGATTAATAATCTGGCTTTTTATATTCTCTCTCTAGT
ATATAAACGCAGAAAGGCCCACCCGAAGGTGAGCCAGTGTGATCCAAGCCAGCTCGATATCCGTCGGCTT
GAACGAATTGTTAGACATTACTTGTAGACGTGCCCTACGCGCTTGTTGAGTTGTTCCTCAACGTTTTTCT
TGAAGTGCTTAGCTTCAAGGTCACGGATACGACCGAAGCGAGCCTCGTCCTCAATGGCCCGACCGATTGC
GCTTGCTACAGCCTGAACGGTTGTATTGTCAGCACTGGTTAGGCAAGCCAGAGTGGTCTTAATGGTGATG
TACGCTACGGCTTCCGGCTTGATTTCTTGCAGGAACTGGAAGGCTGTCGGGCGCTTGCCGCGCTTAGCTT
TCACTTCCTCAAACCAGTCGTTGATGCGTGCAATCATCTTAGGGAGTAGGGTAGTGATGAGAGGCTTGGC
GGCAGCGTTATCCGCAACCTCACCAGCTTTAAGTTGACGCTCAAACATCTTGCGGAAGCGTGCTTCACCC
ATCTCGTAAGACTCATGCTCAAGGGCCAACTGTTCGCGAGCTAAACGCTCACCGTAATGGTCAGCCAGAG
TGTTGAACGGGATAGCAGCCAGTTCGATGTCAGAGAAGTCGTTCTTAGCGATGTTAATCGTGTTCATATT
AGAAAAAGAATGTTATTAAGTAAGTCTTTCTAGAGCTCGCTAGCCCAAAAAAACGGGTATGGAGAAACAG
TAGAGAGTTGCGATAAAAAGCGTCAGGTAGGATCCGCTAATCTTATGGATAAAAATGCTATGGCATAGCA
AAGTGTGACGCCGTGCAAATAATCAATGTCCTAGGACTTTTCTGCCGTGATTATAGACACTTTTGTCGCG
ATGTTGTGTCTAATTTTGAAGTTAACTTTGATTCCATTCTTTTGTTTGTCTGCCATGATGTATACATTGT
GTGAGTTATAGTTGTATTCCAATTTGTGTCCAAGAATGTTTCCATCTTCTTTAAAATCAATACCTTTTAA
CTCGATTCTATTAACAAGGGTATCACCTTCAAACTTGACTTCAGCACGTGTCTTGTAGTTCCCGTCATCT
TTGAAAAATATAGTTCTTTCCTGTACATAACCTTCGGGCACTCGAGACATTGATTATTTGCACGGCGTCA
CACTTTGCTATGCCATAGCATTTTTATCCATAAGATTAGCGGATCCTACCTGACGCTTTTTATCGCAACT
CTCTACTGTTTCTCCATACCCGTTTTTTTGGGCTAGCACTAGTGGAGCCCTATATATAAAGATCAGGGCC
AGGTATGAAAGCATTTATGCAAGTTGTCGAGGCTGACATGCTCTCTAAGGGTCTACTCGGTGGCGAGGCG
TGGTCTTCGTGGCATAAGGAAGACTCTATTCATGTAGGAGTACGCTGCATCGAGATGCTCATTGAGTCAA
CCGGAATGGTTAGCTTACACCGCCAAAATGCTGGCGTAGTAGGTCAAGACTCTGAGACTATCGAACTCGC
ACCTGAATACGCTGAGGCTATCGCAACCCGTGCAGGTGCGCTGGCTGGCATCTCTCCGATGTTCCAACCT
TGCGTAGTTCCTCCTAAGCCGTGGACTGGCATTACTGGTGGTGGCTATTGGGCTAACGGTCGTCGTCCTC
TGGCGCTGGTGCGTACTCACAGTAAGAAAGCACTGATGCGCTACGAAGACGTTTACATGCCTGAGGTGTA
CAAAGCGATTAACATTGCGCAAAACACCGCATGGAAAATCAACAAGAAAGTCCTAGCGGTCGCCAACGTA
ATCACCAAGTGGAAGCATTGTCCGGTCGAGGACATCCCTGCGATTGAGCGTGAAGAACTCCCGATGAAAC
CGGAAGACATCGACATGAATCCTGAGGCTCTCACCGCGTGGAAACGTGCTGCCGCTGCTGTGTACCGCAA
GGACAAGGCTCGCAAGTCTCGCCGTATCAGCCTTGAGTTCATGCTTGAGCAAGCCAATAAGTTTGCTAAC
CATAAGGCCATCTGGTTCCCTTACAACATGGACTGGCGCGGTCGTGTTTACGCTGTGTCAATGTTCAACC
CGCAAGGTAACGATATGACCAAAGGACTGCTTACGCTGGCGAAAGGTAAACCAATCGGTAAGGAAGGTTA
CTACTGGCTGAAAATCCACGGTGCAAACTGTGCGGGTGTCGATAAGGTTCCGTTCCCTGAGCGCATCAAG
TTCATTGAGGAAAACCACGAGAACATCATGGCTTGCGCTAAGTCTCCACTGGAGAACACTTGGTGGGCTG
AGCAAGATTCTCCGTTCTGCTTCCTTGCGTTCTGCTTTGAGTACGCTGGGGTACAGCACCACGGCCTGAG
CTATAACTGCTCCCTTCCGCTGGCGTTTGACGGGTCTTGCTCTGGCATCCAGCACTTCTCCGCGATGCTC
CGAGATGAGGTAGGTGGTCGCGCGGTTAACTTGCTTCCTAGTGAAACCGTTCAGGACATCTACGGGATTG
TTGCTAAGAAAGTCAACGAGATTCTACAAGCAGACGCAATCAATGGGACCGATAACGAAGTAGTTACCGT
GACCGATGAGAACACTGGTGAAATCTCTGAGAAAGTCAAGCTGGGCACTAAGGCACTGGCTGGTCAATGG
CTGGCTTACGGTGTTACTCGCAGTGTGACTAAGCGTTCAGTCATGACGCTGGCTTACGGGTCCAAAGAGT
TCGGCTTCCGTCAACAAGTGCTGGAAGATACCATTCAGCCAGCTATTGATTCCGGCAAGGGTCTGATGTT
CACTCAGCCGAATCAGGCTGCTGGATACATGGCTAAGCTGATTTGGGAATCTGTGAGCGTGACGGTGGTA
GCTGCGGTTGAAGCAATGAACTGGCTTAAGTCTGCTGCTAAGCTGCTGGCTGCTGAGGTCAAAGATAAGA
AGACTGGAGAGATTCTTCGCAAGCGTTGCGCTGTGCATTGGGTAACTCCTGATGGTTTCCCTGTGTGGCA
GGAATACAAGAAGCCTATTCAGACGCGCTTGAACCTGATGTTCCTCGGTCAGTTCCGCTTATGCCCTACC
ATTAACACCAACAAAGATAGCGAGATTGATGCACACAAACAGGAGTCTGGTATCGCTCCTAACTTTGTAC
ACAGCCAAGACGGTAGCCACCTTCGTAAGACTGTAGTGTGGGCACACGAGAAGTACGGAATCGAATCTTT
TGCACTGATTCACGACTCCTTCGGTACCATTCCGGCTGACGCTGCGAACCTGTTCAAAGCAGTGCGCGAA
ACTATGGTTGACACATATGAGTCTTGTGATGTACTGGCTGATTTCTACGACCAGTTCGCTGACCAGTTGC
ACGAGTCTCAATTGGACAAAATGCCAGCACTTCCGGCTAAAGGTAACTTGAACCTCCGTGACATCTTAGA
GTCGGACTTCGCGTTCGCGTAATCTAGAGTCGACCTGCAGGCATGCAAGCTTGGCTGTTTTGGCGGATGA
GAGAAGATTTTCAGCCTGATACAGATTAAATCAGAACGCAGAAGCGGTCTGATAAAACAGAATTTGCCTG
GCGGCAGTAGCGCGGTGGTCCCACCTGACCCCATGCCGAACTCAGAAGTGAAACGCCGTAGCGCCGATGG
TAGTGTGGGGTCTCCCCATGCGAGAGTAGGGAACTGCCAGGCATCAAATAAAACGAAAGGCTCAGTCGAA
AGACTGGGCCTTTCGTTTTATCTGTTGTTTGTCGGTGAACGCTCTCCTGAGTAGGACAAATCCGCCGGGA
GCGGATTTGAACGTTGCGAAGCAACGGCCCGGAGGGTGGCGGGCAGGACGCCCGCCATAAACTGCCAGGC
ATCAAATTAAGCAGAAGGCCATCCTGACGGATGGCCTTTTTGCGTTTCTACAAACTCTTTTGTTTATTTT
TCTAAATACATTCAAATATGTATCCGCTCATGAGACAATAACCCTGATAAATGCTTCAATAATATTGAAA
AAGGAAGAGTATGAGTATTCAACATTTCCGTGTCGCCCTTATTCCCTTTTTTGCGGCATTTTGCCTTCCT
GTTTTTGCTCACCCAGAAACGCTGGTGAAAGTAAAAGATGCTGAAGATCAGTTGGGGCAAACTATTAACT
GGCGAACTACTTACTCTAGCTTCCCGGCAACAATTAATAGACTGGATGGAGGCGGATAAAGTTGCAGGAC
CACTTCTGCGCTCGGCCCTTCCGGCTGGCTGGTTTATTGCTGATAAATCTGGAGCCGGTGAGCGTGGGTC
TCGCGGTATCATTGCAGCACTGGGGCCAGATGGTAAGCCCTCCCGTATCGTAGTTATCTACACGACGGGG
AGTCAGGCAACTATGGATGAACGAAATAGACAGATCGCTGAGATAGGTGCCTCACTGATTAAGCATTGGT
AACTGTCAGACCAAGTTTACTCATATATACTTTAGATTGATT
[125 nt withheld, positions 4663-4787]
C
[141 nt withheld, positions 4789-4929]
CCTTTGACGTTGGAGTCCACGTTCTTTAATAGTGGACTCTTGTTCCAAACTTGAACAACACTCAACCCTA
TCTCGGGCTATTCTTTTGATTTATAAGGGATTTTGCCGATTTCGGCCTATTGGTTAAAAAATGAGCTGAT
TTAACAAAAATTTAACGCGAATTTTAACAAAATATTAACGTTTACAATTTAAAAGGATCTAGGTGAAGAT
CCTTTTTGATAATCTCATGACCAAAATCCCTTAACGTGAGTTTTCGTTCCACTGAGCGTCAGACCCCGTA
GAAAAGATCAAAGGATCTTCTTGAGATCCTTTTTTTCTGCGCGTAATCTGCTGCTTGCAAACAAAAAAAC
CACCGCTACCAGCGGTGGTTTGTTTGCCGGATCAAGAGCTACCAACTCTTTTTCCGAAGGTAACTGGCTT
CAGCAGAGCGCAGATACCAAATACTGTCCTTCTAGTGTAGCCGTAGTTAGGCCACCACTTCAAGAACTCT
GTAGCACCGCCTACATACCTCGCTCTGCTAATCCTGTTACCAGTCAGGCATTTGAGAAGCACACGGTCAC
ACTGCTTCCGGTAGTCAATAAACCGGTAAACCAGCAATAGACATAAGCGGCTATTTAACGACCCTGCCCT
GAACCGACGACCGGGTCGAATTTGCTTTCGAATTTCTGCCATTCATCCGCTTATTATCACTTATTCAGGC
GTAGCACCAGGCGTTTAAGGGCACCAATAACTGCCTTAAAAAAATTACGCCCCGCCCTGCCACTCATCGC
AGTACTGTTGTAATTCATTAAGCATTCTGCCGACATGGAAGCCATCACAGACGGCATGATGAACCTGAAT
CGCCAGCGGCATCAGCACCTTGTCGCCTTGCGTATAATATTTGCCCATGGTGAAAACGGGGGCGAAGAAG
TTGTCCATATTGGCCACGTTTAAATCAAAACTGGTGAAACTCACCCAGGGATTGGCTGAGACGAAAAACA
TATTCTCAATAAACCCTTTAGGGAAATAGGCCAGGTTTTCACCGTAACACGCCACATCTTGCGAATATAT
GTGTAGAAACTGCCGGAAATCGTCGTGGTATTCACTCCAGAGCGATGAAAACGTTTCAGTTTGCTCATGG
AAAACGGTGTAACAAGGGTGAACACTATCCCATATCACCAGCTCACCGTCTTTCATTGCCATACGGAATT
CCGGATGAGCATTCATCAGGCGGGCAAGAATGTGAATAAAGGCCGGATAAAACTTGTGCTTATTTTTCTT
TACGGTCTTTAAAAAGGCCGTAATATCCAGCTGAACGGTCTGGTTATAGGTACATTGAGCAACTGACTGA
AATGCCTCAAAATGTTCTTTACGATGCCATTGGGATATATCAACGGTGGTATATCCAGTGATTTTTTTCT
CCATTTTAGCTTCCTTAGCTCCTGAAAATCTCGATAACTCAAAAAATACGCCCGGTAGTGATCTTATTTC
ATTATGGTGAAAGTTGGAACCTCTTACGTGCCGATCAACGTCTCATTTTCGCCAAAAGTTGGCCCAGGGC
TTCCCGGTATCAACAGGGACACCAGGATTTATTTATTCTGCGAAGTGATCTTCCGTCACAGGTATTTATT
CGGCGCAAAGTGCGTCGGGTGATGCTGCCAACTTACTGATTTAGTGTATGATGGTGTTTTTGAGGTGCTC
CAGTGGCTTCTGTTTCTATCAGCTGTCCCTCCTGTTCAGCTACTGACGGGGTGGTGCGTAACGGCAAAAG
CACCGCCGGACATCAGCGCTAGCGGAGTGTATACTGGCTTACTATGTTGGCACTGATGAGGGTGTCAGTG
AAGTGCTTCATGTGGCAGGAGAAAAAAGGCTGCACCGGTGCGTCAGCAGAATATGTGATACAGGATATAT
TCCGCTTCCTCGCTCACTGACTCGCTACGCTCGGTCGTTCGACTGCGGCGAGCGGAAATGGCTTACGAAC
GGGGCGGAGATTTCCTGGAAGATGCCAGGAAGATACTTAACAGGGAAGTGAGAGGGCCGCGGCAAAGCCG
TTTTTCCATAGGCTCCGCCCCCCTGACAAGCATCACGAAATCTGACGCTCAAATCAGTGGTGGCGAAACC
CGACAGGACTATAAAGATACCAGGCGTTTCCCCCTGGCGGCTCCCTCGTGCGCTCTCCTGTTCCTGCCTT
TCGGTTTACCGGTGTCATTCCGCTGTTATGGCCGCGTTTGTCTCATTCCACGCCTGACACTCAGTTCCGG
GTAGGCAGTTCGCTCCAAGCTGGACTGTATGCACGAACCCCCCGTTCAGTCCGACCGCTGCGCCTTATCC
GGTAACTATCGTCTTGAGTCCAACCCGGAAAGACATGCAAAAGCACCACTGGCAGCAGCCACTGGTAATT
GATTTAGAGGAGTTAGTCTTGAAGTCATGCGCCGGTTAAGGCTAAACTGAAAGGACAAGTTTTGGTGACT
GCGCTCCTCCAAGCCAGTTACCTCGGTTCAAAGAGTTGGTAGCTCAGAGAACCTTCGAAAAACCGCCCTG
CAAGGCGGTTTTTTCGTTTTCAGAGCAAGAGATTACGCGCAGACCAAAACGATCTCAAGAAGATCATCTT
ATTAATCAGATAAAATATTTGCTCATGAGCCCGAAGTGGCGAGCCCGATCTTCCCCATCGGTGATGTCGG
CGATATAGGCGCCAGCAACCGCACCTGTGGCGCCGGTGATGCCGGCCACGATGCGTCCGGCGTAGAGGAT
CTGCTCATGTTTGACAGCTTATC
Features (pLannotate 1.2.2; 23 found; start..end, strand, type, name):
     96..212     +  promoter       araBAD promoter (fragment): araBAD; promoter of the L-arabinose operon of E. coli; the araC regulatory gene is transcribed in the opposite direction (Guzman et al., 1995)
    288..315     -  terminator     T7Te terminator: phage T7 early transcription terminator
    371..907     -  CDS            RPOL_BPT7 (fragment): Experimental evidence at protein level: Swiss-Prot protein existence level 1. Highly processive DNA-dependent RNA polymerase that catalyzes the transcription of class II and class III viral genes. Recognizes a specific promoter sequence and enters first into an 'abortive phase' where very short transcripts are synthesized and released before proceeding to the processive transcription of long RNA chains. Unwinds the double-stranded DNA to expose the coding strand for templating. Participates in the initiation of viral DNA replication presumably by making primers accessible to the DNA polymerase
    969..1116    -  promoter       araBAD promoter (fragment): araBAD; promoter of the L-arabinose operon of E. coli; the araC regulatory gene is transcribed in the opposite direction (Guzman et al., 1995)
   1120..1377    -  CDS            (3-F)Tyr-EGFP (fragment): (3-F)Tyr-EGFP is a basic (constitutively fluorescent) green fluorescent protein published in 2004, derived from Aequorea victoria.
   1377..1487    +  promoter       araBAD promoter (fragment): araBAD; promoter of the L-arabinose operon of E. coli; the araC regulatory gene is transcribed in the opposite direction (Guzman et al., 1995)
   1548..3659    +  CDS            RPOL_BPT7 (fragment): Experimental evidence at protein level: Swiss-Prot protein existence level 1. Highly processive DNA-dependent RNA polymerase that catalyzes the transcription of class II and class III viral genes. Recognizes a specific promoter sequence and enters first into an 'abortive phase' where very short transcripts are synthesized and released before proceeding to the processive transcription of long RNA chains. Unwinds the double-stranded DNA to expose the coding strand for templating. Participates in the initiation of viral DNA replication presumably by making primers accessible to the DNA polymerase
   3663..3692    +  misc_feature   MCS (fragment): pUC18/19 multiple cloning site
   3776..3891    +  ncRNA          5S rRNA: Accession: RF00001 - 5S ribosomal RNA
   3895..3981    +  terminator     rrnB T1 terminator: Escherichia coli rrnB; transcription terminator T1 from the E. coli rrnB gene
   4073..4100    +  terminator     rrnB T2 terminator: transcription terminator T2 from the E. coli rrnB gene
   4119..4210    +  promoter       AmpR promoter: bla
   4211..4326    +  CDS            AmpR (fragment): β-lactamase; bla; confers resistance to ampicillin, carbenicillin, and related antibiotics
   4327..4621    +  CDS            bla(M) (fragment): β-lactamase lacking the signal sequence; bla(M); allows cytosolic expression of β-lactamase
   4664..5119    +  rep_origin     f1 ori (sequence partly withheld): f1 bacteriophage origin of replication; arrow indicates direction of (+) strand synthesis
   5230..5463    +  rep_origin     ori (fragment): high-copy-number ColE1/pMB1/pBR322/pUC origin of replication
   5674..6333    -  CDS            CmR: chloramphenicol acetyltransferase; cat; confers resistance to chloramphenicol
   6334..6436    -  promoter       cat promoter: promoter of the E. coli cat gene encoding chloramphenicol acetyltransferase
   6557..6700    +  mobile_element IS1 (fragment): prokaryotic transposable element IS1
   6819..6874    -  rep_origin     RSF ori (fragment): Plasmids containing the RSF 1030 origin of replication can be propagated in E. coli cells that contain additional plasmids with compatible origins.
   6962..7507    -  rep_origin     p15A ori: Plasmids containing the medium-copy-number p15A origin of replication can be propagated in E. coli cells that contain a second plasmid with the ColE1 origin.
   7540..7660    -  CDS            TcR (fragment): tetracycline efflux protein; tet; confers resistance to tetracycline
   7670..6       +  promoter       tet promoter (fragment) (across the origin): E. coli promoter for tetracycline efflux protein gene
