[The description below was written by a language model from this plasmid's Addgene catalogue record and pLannotate feature annotations shown in this document.]
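Description:
pTSara-Q758C is a bacterial expression and synthetic-biology plasmid built on the pBAD33 backbone, about 7.7 kb in size, that carries both halves of a T7 RNA polymerase split at position 179. It is propagated in E. coli under chloramphenicol selection, provided by a complete cat gene with its own promoter. The feature table shows an intact p15A origin, usually described as medium copy and compatible with ColE1-type plasmids, although the catalogue entry lists the plasmid as high copy. An f1 origin is also present, along with backbone remnants that appear non-functional: partial β-lactamase, tetracycline resistance, IS1 and ColE1/RSF origin fragments.

The payload is two divergently arranged expression units. The N-terminal fragment (residues 1-179, about 540 bp) lies on the reverse strand downstream of an araBAD promoter fragment and ends at a T7Te terminator. The C-terminal fragment (residues 180-880, about 2.1 kb), carrying the Q758C point mutation, lies on the forward strand behind another araBAD promoter fragment and is followed by the rrnB T1 and T2 terminators. A short sequence annotated as a GFP fragment separates the two promoters. The stated purpose says both fragments are driven by PBAD, which matches the annotation. The backbone-modification field instead describes a PLac-driven N-terminal fragment, and no lac promoter is annotated. The purpose field also mentions a constitutive araC ORF, which the feature table does not call out.

Arabinose induction should therefore produce both fragments, which reassemble into an active polymerase. The plasmid comes from a library of split T7 RNA polymerase mutants used to build transcriptional AND gates. The record does not state the specific functional effect of Q758C.
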