Addgene plasmid #60724: pTSara-Q758C
Purpose: Expresses both fragments of T7 RNAP split at position 179. Both fragments are driven by PBAD. The C-terminal fragment has the point mutation Q758C. Contains a constitutive araC ORF
Depositing lab: Matthew Bennett. Depositing organization: Rice University. Publication: Library of synthetic transcriptional AND gates built with split T7 RNA polymerase mutants. Shis DL, Bennett MR. Proc Natl Acad Sci U S A. 2013 Mar 26;110(13):5028-33. doi: 10.1073/pnas.1220157110. Epub 2013 Mar 11. PubMed 23479654.
Backbone
  Vector backbone: pBAD33
  Backbone size w/o insert (bp): 5500
  Total vector size (bp): 7600
  Modifications to backbone: IPTG inducible promoter PLac drives expression 1-179 of split T7 RNAP while the arabinose promoter PBAD drives expression 180-880.
  Vector type: Bacterial Expression, Synthetic Biology
Growth in bacteria
  Bacterial resistance: Chloramphenicol, 25 μg/mL
  Growth temperature: 37°C
  Growth strain: DH10B
  Copy number: High Copy
Gene/Insert 1
  Gene/Insert name: Residues 1-179 of split T7 RNAP
  Species: Synthetic; T7 Phage
  Insert size (bp): 540
  Mutation: Residues 1-180 of split T7 RNAP
  GenBank ID: GI:216012
Gene/Insert 2
  Gene/Insert name: Residues 180-880 of split T7 RNAP
  Species: Synthetic
  Insert size (bp): 2118
  Mutation: Residues 180-880 of split T7 RNAP. Contains mutation Q758C.
  GenBank ID: GI:216012
Terms and licenses: Academic/Nonprofit Terms; Industry Terms: Not Available to Industry
How to cite: pTSara-Q758C was a gift from Matthew Bennett (Addgene plasmid # 60724 ; http://n2t.net/addgene:60724 ; RRID:Addgene_60724)
