>Addgene plasmid #60724 | pTSara-Q758C | addgene partial sequence | sequence record 99413 | pBRrevBam 5'-GGTGATGTCGGCGATATAGG-3'
AATGTGCCTGTCAAATGGACGAAGCAGGGATTCTGCAAACCCTATGCTACTCCGTCAAGCCGTCAATTGT
CTGATTCGTTACCAACAGACATTGCCATTGTCTGATTCGTTACCAACAGACATTGCCGATTGTCTGATTC
GTTACCAACAGACATTGCCGTCACTGCGTCTTTTACTGGCTCTTCTCGCTAACCAAACCGGTAACCCCGC
TTATTAAAAGCATTCTGTAACAAAGCGGGACCAAAGCCATGACAAAAACGCGTAATTTCAACACGAGCCA
AAATAATAAAAAAGCAGGATTAATAATCTGGCTTTTTATATTCTCTCTCTAGTATATAAACGCAGAAAGG
CCCACCCGAAGGTGAGCCAGTGTGATCCAAGCCAGCTCGATATCCGTCGGCTTGAACGAATTGTTAGACA
TTACTTGTAGACGTGCCCTACGCGCTTGTTGAGTTGTTCCTCAACGTTTTTCTTGAAGTGCTTAGCTTCA
AGGTCACGGATACGACCGAAGCGAGCCTCGTCCTCAATGGCCCGACCGATTGCGCTTGCTACAGCCTGAA
CGGTTGTATTGTCAGCACTGGTTAGGCAAGCCAGAGTGGTCTTAATGGTGATGTACGCTACGGCTTCCGG
CTTGATTTCTTGCAGGAACTGGAAGGCTGTCGGGCGCTTGCCGCGCTTAGCTTT
