>Addgene plasmid #60724 | pTSara-Q758C | addgene partial sequence | sequence record 100899 | pBAD33-F2 5'-ctgtaacaaagcgggaccaa-3'
ATTAATAATCTGGCTTTTTATATTCTCTCTCTAGTATATAAACGCAGAAAGGCCCACCCGAAGGTGAGCC
AGTGTGATCCAAGCCAGCTCGATATCCGTCGGCTTGAACGAATTGTTAGACATTACTTGTAGACGTGCCC
TACGCGCTTGTTGAGTTGTTCCTCAACGTTTTTCTTGAAGTGCTTAGCTTCAAGGTCACGGATACGACCG
AAGCGAGCCTCGTCCTCAATGGCCCGACCGATTGCGCTTGCTACAGCCTGAACGGTTGTATTGTCAGCAC
TGGTTAGGCAAGCCAGAGTGGTCTTAATGGTGATGTACGCTACGGCTTCCGGCTTGATTTCTTGCAGGAA
CTGGAAGGCTGTCGGGCGCTTGCCGCGCTTAGCTTTCACTTCCTCAAACCAGTCGTTGATGCGTGCAATC
ATCTTAGGGAGTAGGGTAGTGATGAGAGGCTTGGCGGCAGCGTTATCCGCAACCTCACCAGCTTTAAGTT
GACGCTCAAACATCTTGCGGAAGCGTGCTTCACCCATCTCGTAAGACTCATGCTCAAGGGCCAACTGTTC
GCGAGCTAAACGCTCACCGTAATGGTCAGCCAGAGTGTTGAACGGGATAGCAGCCAGTTCGATGTCAGAG
AAGTCGTTCTTAGCGATGTTAATCGTGTTCATATTAGAAAAAGAATGTTATTAAGTAAGTCTTTCTAGAG
CTCGCTAG
