>Addgene plasmid #60724 | pTSara-Q758C | addgene partial sequence | sequence record 101311 | T7RNApol-F 5'-CTTCCGTCAACAAGTGCTGg-3'
TCTGATGTTCACTCAGCCGAATCAGGCTGCTGGATACATGGCTAAGCTGATTTGGGAATCTGTGAGCGTG
ACGGTGGTAGCTGCGGTTGAAGCAATGAACTGGCTTAAGTCTGCTGCTAAGCTGCTGGCTGCTGAGGTCA
AAGATAAGAAGACTGGAGAGATTCTTCGCAAGCGTTGCGCTGTGCATTGGGTAACTCCTGATGGTTTCCC
TGTGTGGCAGGAATACAAGAAGCCTATTCAGACGCGCTTGAACCTGATGTTCCTCGGTCAGTTCCGCTTA
TGCCCTACCATTAACACCAACAAAGATAGCGAGATTGATGCACACAAACAGGAGTCTGGTATCGCTCCTA
ACTTTGTACACAGCCAAGACGGTAGCCACCTTCGTAAGACTGTAGTGTGGGCACACGAGAAGTACGGAAT
CGAATCTTTTGCACTGATTCACGACTCCTTCGGTACCATTCCGGCTGACGCTGCGAACCTGTTCAAAGCA
GTGCGCGAAACTATGGTTGACACATATGAGTCTTGTGATGTACTGGCTGATTTCTACGACCAGTTCGCTG
ACCAGTTGCACGAGTCTCAATTGGACAAAATGCCAGCACTTCCGGCTAAAGGTAACTTGAACCTCCGTGA
CATCTTAGAGTCGGACTTCGCGTTCGCGTAATCTAGAGTCGACCTGCAGGCATGCAAGCTTGGCTGTTTT
GGCGGATGAGAGAAGATTTTCAGCCTGATACAGATTAAATCAGAACGCAGAAGCGGTCTGAT
